>Addgene plasmid #204100 | pBP-TagR_MCD17 | addgene full sequence | sequence record 413901 | Addgene NGS Result
GAAGATCCTTTGATCTTTTCTACGGGGTCTGACGCTCAGTGGAACGAAAACTCACGTTAAGGGATTTTGG
TCATGAGATTATCAAAAAGGATCTTCACCTAGATCCTTTTAAATTAAAAATGAAGTTTTAAATCAATCTA
AAGTATATATGAGTAAACTTGGTCTGACAGCTCGAGGCTTGGATTCTCACCAATAAAAAACGCCCGGCGG
CAACCGAGCGTTCTGAACAAATCCAGATGGAGTTCTGAGGTCATTACTGGATCTATCAACAGGAGTCCAA
GCGAGCTCGATATCAAATTACGCCCCGCCCTGCCACTCATCGCAGTACTGTTGTAATTCATTAAGCATTC
TGCCGACATGGAAGCCATCACAAACGGCATGATGAACCTGAATCGCCAGCGGCATCAGCACCTTGTCGCC
TTGCGTATAATATTTGCCCATGGTGAAAACGGGGGCGAAGAAGTTGTCCATATTGGCCACGTTTAAATCA
AAACTGGTGAAACTCACCCAGGGATTGGCTGACACGAAAAACATATTCTCAATAAACCCTTTAGGGAAAT
AGGCCAGGTTTTCACCGTAACACGCCACATCTTGCGAATATATGTGTAGAAACTGCCGGAAATCGTCGTG
GTATTCACTCCAGAGCGATGAAAACGTTTCAGTTTGCTCATGGAAAACGGTGTAACAAGGGTGAACACTA
TCCCATATCACCAGCTCACCGTCTTTCATTGCCATACGAAATTCCGGATGAGCATTCATCAGGCGGGCAA
GAATGTGAATAAAGGCCGGATAAAACTTGTGCTTATTTTTCTTTACGGTCTTTAAAAAGGCCGTAATATC
CAGCTGAACGGTCTGGTTATAGGTACATTGAGCAACTGACTGAAATGCCTCAAAATGTTCTTTACGATGC
CATTGGGATATATCAACGGTGGTATATCCAGTGATTTTTTTCTCCATTTTAGCTTCCTTAGCTCCTGAAA
ATCTCGATAACTCAAAAAATACGCCCGGTAGTGATCTTATTTCATTATGGTGAAAGTTGGAACCTCTTAC
GTGCCCGATCAACTCGAGTGCCACCTGACGTCTAAGAAACCATTATTATCATGACATTAACCTATAAAAA
TAGGCGTATCACGAGGCAGAATTTCAGATAAAAAAAATCCTTAGCTTTCGCTAAGGATGATTTCGGTCTC
AGTACTCTTAATCATGCGGAGGAGGGTTTTAAATGAGACCTCCGGCAAAAAAGGGCAAGGTGTCACCACC
CTGCCCTTTTTCTTTAAAACCGAAAAGATTACTTCGCGTTATGCAGGCTTCCTCGCTCACTGACTCGCTG
CGCTCGGTCGTTCGGCTGCGGCGAGCGGTATCAGCTCACTCAAAGGCGGTAATACGGTTATCCACAGAAT
CAGGGGATAACGCAGGAAAGAACATGTGAGCAAAAGGCCAGCAAAAGGCCAGGAACCGTAAAAAGGCCGC
GTTGCTGGCGTTTTTCCACAGGCTCCGCCCCCCTGACGAGCATCACAAAAATCGACGCTCAAGTCAGAGG
TGGCGAAACCCGACAGGACTATAAAGATACCAGGCGTTTCCCCCTGGAAGCTCCCTCGTGCGCTCTCCTG
TTCCGACCCTGCCGCTTACCGGATACCTGTCCGCCTTTCTCCCTTCGGGAAGCGTGGCGCTTTCTCATAG
CTCACGCTGTAGGTATCTCAGTTCGGTGTAGGTCGTTCGCTCCAAGCTGGGCTGTGTGCACGAACCCCCC
GTTCAGCCCGACCGCTGCGCCTTATCCGGTAACTATCGTCTTGAGTCCAACCCGGTAAGACACGACTTAT
CGCCACTGGCAGCAGCCACTGGTAACAGGATTAGCAGAGCGAGGTATGTAGGCGGTGCTACAGAGTTCTT
GAAGTGGTGGCCTAACTACGGCTACACTAGAAGAACAGTATTTGGTATCTGCGCTCTGCTGAAGCCAGTT
ACCTTCGGAAAAAGAGTTGGTAGCTCTTGATCCGGCAAACAAACCACCGCTGGTAGCGGTGGTTTTTTTG
TTTGCAAGCAGCAGATTACGCGCAGAAAAAAAGGATCTCAA
Features (pLannotate 1.2.2; 6 found; start..end, strand, type, name):
    183..277     -  terminator     lambda t0 terminator: transcription terminator from phage lambda
    301..957     -  CDS            cat: CAT_ECOLX - Experimental evidence at protein level: Swiss-Prot protein existence level 1. This enzyme is an effector of chloramphenicol resistance in bacteria. From Escherichia coli. This protein is used as a marker in many commonly used cloning vectors, such as pACYC184.
    958..1055    -  promoter       cat promoter: promoter of the E. coli cat gene encoding chloramphenicol acetyltransferase
   1141..1184    -  terminator     bacterial terminator: putative bacterial transcription terminator
   1231..1288    +  terminator     his operon terminator: This putative transcriptin terminator from the E. coli his operon has a 2-bp deletion introduced during synthesis. Its efficiency has not been determined.
   1483..2071    -  rep_origin     ori: high-copy-number ColE1/pMB1/pBR322/pUC origin of replication
