[The description below was written by a language model from this plasmid's Addgene catalogue record and pLannotate feature annotations shown in this document.]
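Description:
pBP-TagR_MCD17 is a small (about 2.1 kb) bacterial part-storage plasmid built on the iGEM pSB1C3 backbone. It carries a single synthetic regulatory element rather than an expression cassette. The insert is catalogued as MCD17, a medium-strength ribosome binding site prepared as a "Type 0" part that is compatible with assembly next to a tag part. In other words, it is one module in a hierarchical, part-based cloning toolkit, where it supplies the translation initiation signal upstream of a coding sequence that begins with a separately supplied tag. The insert is listed as synthetic, unmutated, and introduced by Gibson cloning. The record does not describe the flanking assembly sites or overhangs that define the part type.

The annotated features are all backbone elements. A high-copy ColE1/pUC-type origin drives replication in E. coli. A chloramphenicol acetyltransferase (cat) gene, with its native promoter and a phage lambda t0 terminator, provides chloramphenicol selection. Two further terminators, a putative bacterial terminator and a his operon terminator, lie between the resistance cassette and the origin. In pSB1C3-style vectors such terminators typically insulate the cloning site from read-through transcription. The automated annotation did not pick up the RBS part itself, which is expected for a short synthetic element, so its exact position is not given in the feature table. No promoter, coding sequence or reporter is associated with the insert. Although classed as a bacterial expression vector, the plasmid serves as a source of a standardized RBS for building tagged bacterial expression constructs.
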