Addgene plasmid #204100: pBP-TagR_MCD17
Purpose: Type 0 tag-compatible RBS part
Depositing lab: Mikhail Shapiro. Depositing organization: California Institute of Technology.
Backbone
  Vector backbone: pSB1C3
  Backbone manufacturer: iGEM
  Vector type: Bacterial Expression
Growth in bacteria
  Bacterial resistance: Chloramphenicol, 25 μg/mL
  Growth temperature: 37°C
  Growth strain: NEB Stable
  Copy number: High Copy
Gene/Insert
  Gene/Insert name: MCD17 medium RBS for assembly with tag part
  Species: Synthetic
  Mutation: None
  Cloning method: Gibson Cloning
Terms and licenses: Academic/Nonprofit Terms; Industry Terms: Not Available to Industry
How to cite: pBP-TagR_MCD17 was a gift from Mikhail Shapiro (Addgene plasmid # 204100 ; http://n2t.net/addgene:204100 ; RRID:Addgene_204100)
